Addgene plasmid #74956: pBABE-puroGFP-Eps8WT
Purpose: mammalian expression of Eps8 fused to GFP
Depositing lab: Giorgio Scita. Depositing organization: IFOM Fondazione, Italy. Publication: The signaling adaptor Eps8 is an essential actin capping protein for dendritic cell migration. Frittoli E, Matteoli G, Palamidessi A, Mazzini E, Maddaluno L, Disanza A, Yang C, Svitkina T, Rescigno M, Scita G. Immunity. 2011 Sep 23;35(3):388-99. doi: 10.1016/j.immuni.2011.07.007. Epub 2011 Aug 11. PubMed 21835647.
Backbone
  Vector backbone: pBABE-puro
  Backbone size w/o insert (bp): 5200
  Total vector size (bp): 8300
  Vector type: Mammalian Expression
  Selectable markers: Puromycin
Growth in bacteria
  Bacterial resistance: Ampicillin, 100 μg/mL
  Growth temperature: 37°C
  Growth strain: NEB Stable
  Copy number: Unknown
Gene/Insert
  Gene/Insert name: Eps8
  Species: M. musculus (mouse)
  Insert size (bp): 3100
  GenBank ID: 13860
  Entrez Gene: Eps8
  Tag / fusion protein: EGFP (N terminal on insert)
  Cloning method: Restriction Enzyme; 5′ cloning site BamHI (unknown if destroyed); 3′ cloning site EcoRI (unknown if destroyed)
  Sequencing primers: 5′ pBABE5'; 3′ pBABE3'
Terms and licenses: Academic/Nonprofit Terms; Industry Terms: Not Available to Industry
How to cite: pBABE-puroGFP-Eps8WT was a gift from Giorgio Scita (Addgene plasmid # 74956 ; http://n2t.net/addgene:74956 ; RRID:Addgene_74956)
