[The description below was written by a language model from this plasmid's Addgene catalogue record.]
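Description:
pBABE-puroGFP-Eps8WT is a mammalian expression plasmid built on the pBABE-puro backbone, carrying wild-type mouse (M. musculus) Eps8 fused at its N terminus to EGFP. The insert of about 3.1 kb was placed between the BamHI and EcoRI cloning sites of the roughly 5.2 kb backbone, giving a total construct of about 8.3 kb; the record does not say whether those sites survived cloning. The plasmid is propagated in bacteria under ampicillin selection, and a recombination-deficient "stable" E. coli strain is listed as the growth host, a common choice for vectors that contain repeated sequences. Puromycin is the selectable marker for mammalian cells.

The record gives no feature table and does not name the promoter driving the fusion. The catalogue classifies the vector only as mammalian expression, but pBABE-puro is generally known as a Moloney murine leukemia virus-based retroviral vector, in which the insert is transcribed from the 5′ long terminal repeat and the puromycin resistance gene from an internal SV40 promoter. A packaging signal allows the transcript to be packaged into retroviral particles when packaging functions are supplied in trans. That design permits stable integration and selection of transduced cell populations, although these elements are inferred from the backbone name rather than listed in the record.

The stated purpose is mammalian expression of GFP-tagged Eps8. Eps8 is a signalling adaptor with actin capping activity, and the associated publication concerns its role in dendritic cell migration. The fluorescent fusion would suit visualising Eps8 localisation in live or fixed cells, or re-expressing the wild-type protein alongside mutant variants, as the "WT" designation suggests.
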