>Addgene plasmid #74956 | pBABE-puroGFP-Eps8WT | addgene partial sequence | sequence record 142469 | EGFP-C 5'-CATGGTCCTGCTGGAGTTCGTG-3'
AGCTGTCAGTCCGGACTCAGATCCATGGTCATATGTCTAACCGCTCCAGTGGGTATGGAGTCTACCCTTC
TCAACTGAATGGTTACGGATCTTCACCACCCTATTCCCAGATGGACAGAGAACACAGCTCAAGAACAAGT
GCAAAGGCCCTTTATGAACAAAGGAAGAACTATGCCCGAGACAGTGTCAGCAGTGTGTCGGACGTGTCCC
AGTACCGCGTGGAACACTTGACCACCTTCGTGCTGGATCGGAAAGATGCAATGATCACTGTCGAGGACGG
AATAAGAAAGCTGAAGTTGCTGGATGCCAAGGGCAAAGTGTGGACTCAAGATATGATTCTCCAAGTGGAT
GACCGAGCTGTGAGCCTGATTGACTTAGAGTCAAAGAATGAATTGGAGAATTTTCCTCTAAACACAATCT
CGCATTGTCAAGCAGTGGTGCATGCATGCAGCTATGACTCCATTCTCGCCTTGGTATGCAAAGAGCCAAC
GCAGAGCAAGCCAGACCTTCACCTTTTCCAGTGTGATGAGGTTAAGGCAAACCTAATTAGTGAAGATATC
GAAAGTGCAATCAGTGACAGTAAAGGTGGGAAACAGAAGAGGCGGCCGGAGGCCCTGAGGATGATTGCCA
AAGCAGATCCTGGCATCCCTCCTCCTCCCAGAGCTCCTGCCCCTGTGCCACCGGGGACTGTCACACAGGT
GGACGTTAGGAGTCGCGTAGCAGCCTGGTCTGCCTGGGCAGCTGACCAGGGTGACTTCGAGAAGCCCCGG
CAGTACCACGAGCAAGAAGAGACGCCCGAGATGATGGCAGCCCGGATCGACAGGGATGTGCAAATCTTAA
ACCATATTTTGGATGACATTGAATTTTTTATCACCAAACTCCAAAAAGCCGCCGAAGCGTTTTCTGAGCT
TTCTAAAAGGAAGAAAAGTAAGAAAAGTAAA
