>Addgene plasmid #74956 | pBABE-puroGFP-Eps8WT | addgene partial sequence | sequence record 142471 | pBABE3 5'-ACCCTAACTGACACACATTCC-3'
TCAGTGGCTGCTCCCTTCATCAAAAGACTCCACTCCCGAGTCGCTCGCAGCGGCGCTGATCTTCTCCTGC
CGTCTCCGCATGATCTCTTGTAACTCGGAGCTTCCATTACTGTCCTCCAAAGCAGCTTTCTGAACAGTGA
TTTGGTTAAAGACTCTGGCACCTTCCGGGCAGACAGACCTCAGTTCGTCTTTGTTGAGAGAAAAGAGTTG
TGCTCCGTTCAACACCCCGAGGCTATTGACAGTCACGGGATTGAATCCCTTTGACTGCAGCCAAGTCTTT
ACTTCTTCCGGTGAGGAGTCATAAGTGATATTGATCACTGGAACGTTCTGCCGTGGCACGTGGAACTTCC
TCTGCGCAGCACTGCGCCCGATGGTCAGCCTCTGGAAGAGCTCATCCTGAACCTCTTCCATCTGGGACTT
CCTTCGGTCCACTGGGAGTTGTTTGTATCTCTGGCTGTCCCGCACAATGCTGCCCCCACTGTCACTGGAG
CTGCTGTTCTGGCGGGTGACATCTGCTGGAACCTTGGGCACAGAAACGGGTGCTGGTACAGAAGGTGGAA
GGGGGACCGGAACGGGTGCTGGCGTTGGAGGGGGTGATGGGGCAGAAGGAGTGTCAGCTGATCTCAGGCC
GTATTCCGTCCTTTGTTTCTGTATGGTATGTGTGTATGGGGGGTCAGCGCGCCCCACTCCAGATTCTGGA
GTTCTCATGATATCCAGAATGTTATTTGGCACAAACCCAGAGTCTCCACTGGCATTCCGGACTTTCCACC
ACTGCCTTCGATCGTCGAGTATCTCTAAGACATCATCTTTCATAACCGAGAGCTCGCTGCTGTTCCTCGC
CACAAAGTCGTACTTGGATTTGGCGTATTTCTTGGGTTGTGTTTTGACTGCGTCATAATTCCTATCTACT
TGGTGATTAGGAGTTGACTTGAAAGGCATGGCAGCCTCCCCGTGGTCCGCATGTGGTCCTCTGTGGTACA
TGCTGCTACTGG
